>Addgene plasmid #187587 | pcDNA5-FRT/TO-3*Flag-APEX2 C-term SMN2 | addgene full sequence | sequence record 367963 | Addgene NGS Result
GACGGATCGGGAGATCTCCCGATCCCCTATGGTGCACTCTCAGTACAATCTGCTCTGATGCCGCATAGTT
AAGCCAGTATCTGCTCCCTGCTTGTGTGTTGGAGGTCGCTGAGTAGTGCGCGAGCAAAATTTAAGCTACA
ACAAGGCAAGGCTTGACCGACAATTGCATGAAGAATCTGCTTAGGGTTAGGCGTTTTGCGCTGCTTCGCG
ATGTACGGGCCAGATATACGCGTTGACATTGATTATTGACTAGTTATTAATAGTAATCAATTACGGGGTC
ATTAGTTCATAGCCCATATATGGAGTTCCGCGTTACATAACTTACGGTAAATGGCCCGCCTGGCTGACCG
CCCAACGACCCCCGCCCATTGACGTCAATAATGACGTATGTTCCCATAGTAACGCCAATAGGGACTTTCC
ATTGACGTCAATGGGTGGAGTATTTACGGTAAACTGCCCACTTGGCAGTACATCAAGTGTATCATATGCC
AAGTACGCCCCCTATTGACGTCAATGACGGTAAATGGCCCGCCTGGCATTATGCCCAGTACATGACCTTA
TGGGACTTTCCTACTTGGCAGTACATCTACGTATTAGTCATCGCTATTACCATGGTGATGCGGTTTTGGC
AGTACATCAATGGGCGTGGATAGCGGTTTGACTCACGGGGATTTCCAAGTCTCCACCCCATTGACGTCAA
TGGGAGTTTGTTTTGGCACCAAAATCAACGGGACTTTCCAAAATGTCGTAACAACTCCGCCCCATTGACG
CAAATGGGCGGTAGGCGTGTACGGTGGGAGGTCTATATAAGCAGAGCTCTCCCTATCAGTGATAGAGATC
TCCCTATCAGTGATAGAGATCGTCGACGAGCTCGTTTAGTGAACCGTCAGATCGCCTGGAGACGCCATCC
ACGCTGTTTTGACCTCCATAGAAGACACCGGGACCGATCCAGCCTCCGGACTCTAGCGTTTAAACTTAAG
CTTTAGACAAGTTTGTACAAAAAAGTTGGCATGGCGATGAGCAGCGGCGGCAGTGGTGGCGGCGTCCCGG
AGCAGGAGGATTCCGTGCTGTTCCGGCGCGGCACAGGCCAGAGCGATGATTCTGACATTTGGGATGATAC
AGCACTGATAAAAGCATATGATAAAGCTGTGGCTTCATTTAAGCATGCTCTAAAGAATGGTGACATTTGT
GAAACTTCGGGTAAACCAAAAACCACACCTAAAAGAAAACCTGCTAAGAAGAATAAAAGCCAAAAGAAGA
ATACTGCAGCTTCCTTACAACAGTGGAAAGTTGGGGACAAATGTTCTGCCATTTGGTCAGAAGACGGTTG
CATTTACCCAGCTACCATTGCTTCAATTGATTTTAAGAGAGAAACCTGTGTTGTGGTTTACACTGGATAT
GGAAATAGAGAGGAGCAAAATCTGTCCGATCTACTTTCCCCAATCTGTGAAGTAGCTAATAATATAGAAC
AGAATGCTCAAGAGAATGAAAATGAAAGCCAAGTTTCAACAGATGAAAGTGAGAACTCCAGGTCTCCTGG
AAATAAATCAGATAACATCAAGCCCAAATCTGCTCCATGGAACTCTTTTCTCCCTCCACCACCCCCCATG
CCAGGGCCAAGACTGGGACCAGGAAAGCCAGGTCTAAAATTCAATGGCCCACCACCGCCACCGCCACCAC
CACCACCCCACTTACTATCATGCTGGCTGCCTCCATTTCCTTCTGGACCACCAATAATTCCCCCACCACC
TCCCATATGTCCAGATTCTCTTGATGATGCTGATGCTTTGGGAAGTATGTTAATTTCATGGTACATGAGT
GGCTATCATACTGGCTATTATATGGGTTTTAGACAAAATCAAAAAGAAGGAAGGTGCTCACATTCCTTAA
ATTACCCAACTTTCTTGTACAAAGTGGTTGATTCTAGAGGAAAGTCTTACCCAACTGTGAGTGCTGATTA
CCAGGACGCCGTTGAGAAGGCGAAGAAGAAGCTCAGAGGCTTCATCGCTGAGAAGAGATGCGCTCCTCTA
ATGCTCCGTTTGGCATTCCACTCTGCTGGAACCTTTGACAAGGGCACGAAGACCGGTGGACCCTTCGGAA
CCATCAAGCACCCTGCCGAACTGGCTCACAGCGCTAACAACGGTCTTGACATCGCTGTTAGGCTTTTGGA
GCCACTCAAGGCGGAGTTCCCTATTTTGAGCTACGCCGATTTCTACCAGTTGGCTGGCGTTGTTGCCGTT
GAGGTCACGGGTGGACCTAAGGTTCCATTCCACCCTGGAAGAGAGGACAAGCCTGAGCCACCACCAGAGG
GTCGCTTGCCTGATCCCACTAAGGGTTCTGACCATTTGAGAGATGTGTTTGGCAAAGCTATGGGGCTTAC
TGACCAAGATATCGTTGCTCTATCTGGGGGTCACACTATTGGAGCTGCACACAAGGAGCGTTCTGGATTT
GAGGGTCCCTGGACCTCTAATCCTCTTATTTTCGACAACTCATACTTCACGGAGTTGTTGAGTGGTGAGA
AGGAAGGTCTCCTTCAGCTACCTTCTGACAAGGCTCTTTTGTCTGACCCTGTATTCCGCCCTCTCGTTGA
TAAATATGCAGCGGACGAAGATGCCTTCTTTGCTGATTACGCTGAGGCTCACCAAAAGCTTTCCGAGCTT
GGGTTTGCTGATGCCGACTACAAAGACCATGACGGTGATTATAAAGATCATGACATCGATTACAAGGATG
ACGATGACAAGTAACTCGAGTCTAGAGGGCCCGTTTAAACCCGCTGATCAGCCTCGACTGTGCCTTCTAG
TTGCCAGCCATCTGTTGTTTGCCCCTCCCCCGTGCCTTCCTTGACCCTGGAAGGTGCCACTCCCACTGTC
CTTTCCTAATAAAATGAGGAAATTGCATCGCATTGTCTGAGTAGGTGTCATTCTATTCTGGGGGGTGGGG
TGGGGCAGGACAGCAAGGGGGAGGATTGGGAAGACAATAGCAGGCATGCTGGGGATGCGGTGGGCTCTAT
GGCTTCTGAGGCGGAAAGAACCAGCTGGGGCTCTAGGGGGTATCCCC
[124 nt withheld, positions 3058-3181]
C
[91 nt withheld, positions 3183-3273]
AGGGTGATGGTTCACGTACCTAGAAGTTCCTATTCCGAAGTTCCTATTCTCTAGAAAGTATAGGAACTTC
CTTGGCCAAAAAGCCTGAACTCACCGCGACGTCTGTCGAGAAGTTTCTGATCGAAAAGTTCGACAGCGTC
TCCGACCTGATGCAGCTCTCGGAGGGCGAAGAATCTCGTGCTTTCAGCTTCGATGTAGGAGGGCGTGGAT
ATGTCCTGCGGGTAAATAGCTGCGCCGATGGTTTCTACAAAGATCGTTATGTTTATCGGCACTTTGCATC
GGCCGCGCTCCCGATTCCGGAAGTGCTTGACATTGGGGAGTTCAGCGAGAGCCTGACCTATTGCATCTCC
CGCCGTGCACAGGGTGTCACGTTGCAAGACCTGCCTGAAACCGAACTGCCCGCTGTTCTGCAGCCGGTCG
CGGAGGCCATGGATGCGATCGCTGCGGCCGATCTTAGCCAGACGAGCGGGTTCGGCCCATTCGGACCGCA
AGGAATCGGTCAATACACTACATGGCGTGATTTCATATGCGCGATTGCTGATCCCCATGTGTATCACTGG
CAAACTGTGATGGACGACACCGTCAGTGCGTCCGTCGCGCAGGCTCTCGATGAGCTGATGCTTTGGGCCG
AGGACTGCCCCGAAGTCCGGCACCTCGTGCACGCGGATTTCGGCTCCAACAATGTCCTGACGGACAATGG
CCGCATAACAGCGGTCATTGACTGGAGCGAGGCGATGTTCGGGGATTCCCAATACGAGGTCGCCAACATC
TTCTTCTGGAGGCCGTGGTTGGCTTGTATGGAGCAGCAGACGCGCTACTTCGAGCGGAGGCATCCGGAGC
TTGCAGGATCGCCGCGGCTCCGGGCGTATATGCTCCGCATTGGTCTTGACCAACTCTATCAGAGCTTGGT
TGACGGCAATTTCGATGATGCAGCTTGGGCGCAGGGTCGATGCGACGCAATCGTCCGATCCGGAGCCGGG
ACTGTCGGGCGTACACAAATCGCCCGCAGAAGCGCGGCCGTCTGGACCGATGGCTGTGTAGAAGTACTCG
CCGATAGTGGAAACCGACGCCCCAGCACTCGTCCGAGGGCAAAGGAATAGCACGTACTACGAGATTTCGA
TTCCACCGCCGCCTTCTATGAAAGGTTGGGCTTCGGAATCGTTTTCCGGGACGCCGGCTGGATGATCCTC
CAGCGCGGGGATCTCATGCTGGAGTTCTTCGCCCACCCCAACTTGTTTATTGCAGCTTATAATGGTTACA
AATAAAGCAATAGCATCACAAATTTCACAAATAAAGCATTTTTTTCACTGCATTCTAGTTGTGGTTTGTC
CAAACTCATCAATGTATCTTATCATGTCTGTATACCGTCGACCTCTAGCTAGAGCTTGGCGTAATCATGG
TCATAGCTGTTTCCTGTGTGAAATTGTTATCCGCTCACAATTCCACACAACATACGAGCCGGAAGCATAA
AGTGTAAAGCCTGGGGTGCCTAATGAGTGAGCTAACTCACATTAATTGCGTTGCGCTCACTGCCCGCTTT
CCAGTCGGGAAACCTGTCGTGCCAGCTGCATTAATGAATCGGCCAACGCGCGGGGAGAGGCGGTTTGCGT
ATTGGGCGCTCTTCCGCTTCCTCGCTCACTGACTCGCTGCGCTCGGTCGTTCGGCTGCGGCGAGCGGTAT
CAGCTCACTCAAAGGCGGTAATACGGTTATCCACAGAATCAGGGGATAACGCAGGAAAGAACATGTGAGC
AAAAGGCCAGCAAAAGGCCAGGAACCGTAAAAAGGCCGCGTTGCTGGCGTTTTTCCATAGGCTCCGCCCC
CCTGACGAGCATCACAAAAATCGACGCTCAAGTCAGAGGTGGCGAAACCCGACAGGACTATAAAGATACC
AGGCGTTTCCCCCTGGAAGCTCCCTCGTGCGCTCTCCTGTTCCGACCCTGCCGCTTACCGGATACCTGTC
CGCCTTTCTCCCTTCGGGAAGCGTGGCGCTTTCTCATAGCTCACGCTGTAGGTATCTCAGTTCGGTGTAG
GTCGTTCGCTCCAAGCTGGGCTGTGTGCACGAACCCCCCGTTCAGCCCGACCGCTGCGCCTTATCCGGTA
ACTATCGTCTTGAGTCCAACCCGGTAAGACACGACTTATCGCCACTGGCAGCAGCCACTGGTAACAGGAT
TAGCAGAGCGAGGTATGTAGGCGGTGCTACAGAGTTCTTGAAGTGGTGGCCTAACTACGGCTACACTAGA
AGAACAGTATTTGGTATCTGCGCTCTGCTGAAGCCAGTTACCTTCGGAAAAAGAGTTGGTAGCTCTTGAT
CCGGCAAACAAACCACCGCTGGTAGCGGTGGTTTTTTTGTTTGCAAGCAGCAGATTACGCGCAGAAAAAA
AGGATCTCAAGAAGATCCTTTGATCTTTTCTACGGGGTCTGACGCTCAGTGGAACGAAAACTCACGTTAA
GGGATTTTGGTCATGAGATTATCAAAAAGGATCTTCACCTAGATCCTTTTAAATTAAAAATGAAGTTTTA
AATCAATCTAAAGTATATATGAGTAAACTTGGTCTGACAGTTACCAATGCTTAATCAGTGAGGCACCTAT
CTCAGCGATCTGTCTATTTCGTTCATCCATAGTTGCCTGACTCCCCGTCGTGTAGATAACTACGATACGG
GAGGGCTTACCATCTGGCCCCAGTGCTGCAATGATACCGCGAGACCCACGCTCACCGGCTCCAGATTTAT
CAGCAATAAACCAGCCAGCCGGAAGGGCCGAGCGCAGAAGTGGTCCTGCAACTTTATCCGCCTCCATCCA
GTCTATTAATTGTTGCCGGGAAGCTAGAGTAAGTAGTTCGCCAGTTAATAGTTTGCGCAACGTTGTTGCC
ATTGCTACAGGCATCGTGGTGTCACGCTCGTCGTTTGGTATGGCTTCATTCAGCTCCGGTTCCCAACGAT
CAAGGCGAGTTACATGATCCCCCATGTTGTGCAAAAAAGCGGTTAGCTCCTTCGGTCCTCCGATCGTTGT
CAGAAGTAAGTTGGCCGCAGTGTTATCACTCATGGTTATGGCAGCACTGCATAATTCTCTTACTGTCATG
CCATCCGTAAGATGCTTTTCTGTGACTGGTGAGTACTCAACCAAGTCATTCTGAGAATAGTGTATGCGGC
GACCGAGTTGCTCTTGCCCGGCGTCAATACGGGATAATACCGCGCCACATAGCAGAACTTTAAAAGTGCT
CATCATTGGAAAACGTTCTTCGGGGCGAAAACTCTCAAGGATCTTACCGCTGTTGAGATCCAGTTCGATG
TAACCCACTCGTGCACCCAACTGATCTTCAGCATCTTTTACTTTCACCAGCGTTTCTGGGTGAGCAAAAA
CAGGAAGGCAAAATGCCGCAAAAAAGGGAATAAGGGCGACACGGAAATGTTGAATACTCATACTCTTCCT
TTTTCAATATTATTGAAGCATTTATCAGGGTTATTGTCTCATGAGCGGATACATATTTGAATGTATTTAG
AAAAATAAACAAATAGGGGTTCCGCGCACATTTCCCCGAAAAGTGCCACCTGACGTC
Features (pLannotate 1.2.2; 25 found; start..end, strand, type, name):
     28..80      -  misc_feature   bom (fragment): basis of mobility region from pBR322
    235..614     +  enhancer       CMV enhancer: human cytomegalovirus immediate early enhancer
    615..818     +  promoter       CMV promoter: human cytomegalovirus (CMV) immediate early promoter
    820..839     +  promoter       PLtetO-1 promoter (fragment): modified phage lambda PL promoter with tet operator sites (Lutz and Bujard, 1997)
    841..860     +  promoter       PLtetO-1 promoter (fragment): modified phage lambda PL promoter with tet operator sites (Lutz and Bujard, 1997)
    868..901     +  promoter       TRE3GV promoter (fragment): 3rd-generation Tet-responsive promoter that can be activated by binding of Tet-On® 3G, optimized for retroviral and lentiviral vectors
    988..1005    +  protein_bind   attB1 (fragment): mutant version of attB; core recombination site for the Gateway® BP reaction BP Clonase™
   1011..1892    +  CDS            SMN1: SMN_HUMAN - Also known as SMN, SMNT. Experimental evidence at protein level: Swiss-Prot protein existence level 1. The SMN complex plays a catalyst role in the assembly of small nuclear ribonucleoproteins (snRNPs), the building blocks of the spliceosome. Thereby, plays an important role in the splicing of cellular pre-mRNAs. Most spliceosomal snRNPs contain a common set of Sm proteins SNRPB, SNRPD1, SNRPD2, SNRPD3, SNRPE, SNRPF and SNRPG that assemble in a heptameric protein ring on the Sm site of the small nuclear RNA to form the core snRNP. In the cytosol, the Sm proteins SNRPD1, SNRPD2, SNR
   1894..1918    -  protein_bind   attB2: mutant version of attB; recombination site for the Gateway® BP reaction BP Clonase™
   1929..2675    +  CDS            APEX2: soybean ascorbate peroxidase, engineered to serve as a monomeric tag for electron microscopy and live-cell proteomics (Lam et al., 2015) more active than the original APEX due to the A134P mutation
   2676..2741    +  CDS            3xFLAG: three tandem FLAG® epitope tags, followed by an enterokinase cleavage site
   2788..3012    +  polyA_signal   bGH poly(A) signal: bovine growth hormone polyadenylation signal
   3016..3037    +  promoter       SV40 promoter (fragment): SV40 enhancer and early promoter
   3058..3291    +  rep_origin     f1 ori (fragment) (sequence partly withheld): f1 bacteriophage origin of replication; arrow indicates direction of (+) strand synthesis
   3296..3343    +  protein_bind   FRT: FLP-mediated recombination occurs in the 8-bp core sequence TCTAGAAA (Turan and Bode, 2011). FLP recombinase from the Saccharomyces cerevisiae 2μ plasmid
   3351..4373    +  CDS            HygR: hygromycin B phosphotransferase confers resistance to hygromycin
   4383..4508    +  CDS            ble (fragment): BLE_KLEPN - Experimental evidence at protein level: Swiss-Prot protein existence level 1. Binding protein with a strong affinity to the bleomycin family of antibiotics. Binds to CL990; an antimitotic-antibiotic compound. From Klebsiella pneumoniae.
   4503..4624    +  polyA_signal   SV40 poly(A) signal: SV40 polyadenylation signal
   4697..4713    -  protein_bind   lac operator: The lac repressor binds to the lac operator to inhibit transcription in E. coli. This inhibition can be relieved by adding lactose or isopropyl-β-D-thiogalactopyranoside (IPTG). lac repressor encoded by lacI
   4721..4751    -  promoter       lac promoter: promoter for the E. coli lac operon
   4766..4787    -  protein_bind   CAP binding site: CAP binding activates transcription in the presence of cAMP. E. coli catabolite activator protein
   4800..4892    -  CDS            lacI (fragment): lac repressor; lacI; The lac repressor binds to the lac operator to inhibit transcription in E. coli. This inhibition can be relieved by adding lactose or isopropyl-β-D-thiogalactopyranoside (IPTG).
   5075..5663    -  rep_origin     ori: high-copy-number ColE1/pMB1/pBR322/pUC origin of replication
   5834..6694    -  CDS            AmpR: β-lactamase; bla; confers resistance to ampicillin, carbenicillin, and related antibiotics
   6695..6799    -  promoter       AmpR promoter: bla
