[The description below was written by a language model from this plasmid's Addgene catalogue record and pLannotate feature annotations shown in this document.]
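Description:
pcDNA5-FRT/TO-3*Flag-APEX2 C-term SMN2 is a mammalian expression plasmid of about 6.8 kb built on the pcDNA5/FRT/TO backbone. It is propagated in E. coli at high copy from a ColE1/pUC-type origin and selected with ampicillin through the AmpR (β-lactamase) cassette. The payload is the human SMN2 coding sequence, introduced by Gateway cloning and therefore flanked by attB1 and attB2 sites. It is fused in frame at its C terminus to the engineered ascorbate peroxidase APEX2, followed by a 3xFLAG epitope. The automated annotation labels this open reading frame as SMN1, which is expected because the two paralogues encode essentially the same full-length protein. The catalogue entry identifies the insert as SMN2.

Transcription is driven by the CMV immediate-early enhancer and promoter and terminated by the bGH polyadenylation signal. Short matches to tet operator sequences lie immediately downstream of the promoter. They correspond to the "TO" design of this backbone, in which expression is held off in cells that produce the Tet repressor and is induced by tetracycline or doxycycline. Downstream of the expression cassette, an FRT site sits directly in front of a hygromycin phosphotransferase gene that has no annotated promoter of its own and is followed by an SV40 poly(A) signal. In this arrangement, FLP-mediated recombination into a host cell line carrying a genomic FRT site places the cassette at a single defined locus, and this typically activates hygromycin resistance for selecting stable isogenic integrants.

The stated purpose is to express FLAG- and APEX2-tagged SMN2 in mammalian cells. APEX2 fusions are used for proximity labelling of nearby molecules, and the associated study mapped transcripts linked to nuclear domains. The FLAG tag allows detection or purification of the fusion protein.
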