Addgene plasmid #187587: pcDNA5-FRT/TO-3*Flag-APEX2 C-term SMN2
Purpose: Express FLAG epitope and APEX2-tagged SMN2 fusion protein in mammalian cells
Depositing lab: Benjamin Blencowe. Publication: Systematic mapping of nuclear domain-associated transcripts reveals speckles and lamina as hubs of functionally distinct retained introns. Barutcu AR, Wu M, Braunschweig U, Dyakov BJA, Luo Z, Turner KM, Durbic T, Lin ZY, Weatheritt RJ, Maass PG, Gingras AC, Blencowe BJ. Mol Cell. 2022 Mar 3;82(5):1035-1052.e9. doi: 10.1016/j.molcel.2021.12.010. Epub 2022 Feb 18. PubMed 35182477.
Backbone
  Vector backbone: pCDNA5/FRT/TO
  Backbone manufacturer: Thermofisher
  Vector type: Mammalian Expression
Growth in bacteria
  Bacterial resistance: Ampicillin, 100 μg/mL
  Growth temperature: 37°C
  Growth strain: DH5alpha
  Copy number: High Copy
Gene/Insert
  Gene/Insert name: SMN2
  Species: H. sapiens (human)
  Entrez Gene: SMN2 (a.k.a. BCD541, C-BCD541, GEMIN1, SMNC, TDRD16B)
  Promoter: CMV
  Tag / fusion protein: APEX2-FLAG (C terminal on insert)
  Cloning method: Gateway Cloning
  Sequencing primers: 5′ CMV; 3′ BGHR
Resource information
  A portion of this plasmid was derived from a plasmid made by: The cDNA Gateway entry clone for this plasmid was provided by Dr. Anne-Claude Gingras' laboratory at Lunenfeld-Tanenbaum Research Institute.
Terms and licenses: Academic/Nonprofit Terms; Industry Terms: Not Available to Industry
How to cite: pcDNA5-FRT/TO-3*Flag-APEX2 C-term SMN2 was a gift from Benjamin Blencowe (Addgene plasmid # 187587 ; http://n2t.net/addgene:187587 ; RRID:Addgene_187587)
